>Addgene plasmid #109728 | p3E-rab9b | depositor full sequence | sequence record 206665 | Full Sequence
CTTTCCTGCGTTATCCCCTGATTCTGTGGATAACCGTATTACCGCCTTTGAGTGAGCTGATACCGCTCGC
CGCAGCCGAACGACCGAGCGCAGCGAGTCAGTGAGCGAGGAAGCGGAAGAGCGCCCAATACGCAAACCGC
CTCTCCCCGCGCGTTGGCCGATTCATTAATGCAGCTGGCACGACAGGTTTCCCGACTGGAAAGCGGGCAG
TGAGCGCAACGCAATTAATACGCGTACCGCTAGCCAGGAAGAGTTTGTAGAAACGCAAAAAGGCCATCCG
TCAGGATGGCCTTCTGCTTAGTTTGATGCCTGGCAGTTTATGGCGGGCGTCCTGCCCGCCACCCTCCGGG
CCGTTGCTTCACAACGTTCAAATCCGCTCCCGGCGGATTTGTCCTACTCAGGAGAGCGTTCACCGACAAA
CAACAGATAAAACGAAAGGCCCAGTCTTCCGACTGAGCCTTTCGTTTTATTTGATGCCTGGCAGTTCCCT
ACTCTCGCGTTAACGCTAGCATGGATGTTTTCCCAGTCACGACGTTGTAAAACGACGGCCAGTCTTAAGC
TCGGGCCCTGCAGCTCTAGAGCTCGAATTCTACAGGTCACTAATACCATCTAAGTAGTTGGTTCATAGTG
ACTGCATATGTTGTGTTTTACAGTATTATGTAGTCTGTTTTTTATGCAAAATCTAATTTAATATATTGAT
ATTTATATCATTTTACGTTTCTCGTTCAACTTTCTTGTACAAAGTGGTGAGTGGGAAGAGCCTCTTGCTG
AAGGTCATTCTTCTGGGGGATGGCGGCGTGGGCAAAAGCTCCCTCATGAACCGATATGTGACGGACCGCT
TCGACTCGCAGTCTTTCCATACCATCGGTGTCGAATTCCTTAACCGCGACCTCGAAATCGATGGTCGGCT
GGTCACCCTACAGATCTGGGACACGGCAGGCCAGGAGCGATTCAAGAGCCTGCGCACACCTTTTTACCGT
GGTGCAGATTGCTGTCTGCTCACGTTCGCAGTGGATGACCTGCAGAGCTTCCAGAATCTGGGCTGCTGGA
AAAAGGAGTTCATGTATTATTCAGATGTACGAGACCCGGAGCGCTTCCCCTTTGTAGTGCTGGGAAACAA
GGTAGACAAGGAAGAGCGTGAGGTCGGTGAGGATGAGGCCAGGGCCTGGTGTGAAGAAAATGGCTGCTGT
CCGTACTTTGAAACCAGTGCAAAGGACGACACAAATGTGGGGGCTGCTTTCGAAGCCGCTGTTCGGGAGG
TTCTGGCTAGCGAGGACCCCATTGACCACACCTTGCTGAGCAGTTCCATCGATCTCCATGGAAACCGTAA
AGTGACCCGCTCGTCCTGCTGTTGAGGTGCCTCTAACAACTTTATTATACAAAGTTGGCATTATAAAAAA
GCATTGCTTATCAATTTGTTGCAACGAACAGGTCACTATCAGTCAAAATAAAATCATTATTTGGAGCTCC
ATGGTAGCGTTAACGCGGCCGCGATATCCCCTATAGTGAGTCGTATTACATGGTCATAGCTGTTTCCTGG
CAGCTCTGGCCCGTGTCTCAAAATCTCTGATGTTACATTGCACAAGATAAAAATATATCATCATGAACAA
TAAAACTGTCTGCTTACATAAACAGTAATACAAGGGGTGTTATGAGCCATATTCAACGGGAAACGTCGAG
GCCGCGATTAAATTCCAACATGGATGCTGATTTATATGGGTATAAATGGGCTCGCGATAATGTCGGGCAA
TCAGGTGCGACAATCTATCGCTTGTATGGGAAGCCCGATGCGCCAGAGTTGTTTCTGAAACATGGCAAAG
GTAGCGTTGCCAATGATGTTACAGATGAGATGGTCAGACTAAACTGGCTGACGGAATTTATGCCTCTTCC
GACCATCAAGCATTTTATCCGTACTCCTGATGATGCATGGTTACTCACCACTGCGATCCCCGGAAAAACA
GCATTCCAGGTATTAGAAGAATATCCTGATTCAGGTGAAAATATTGTTGATGCGCTGGCAGTGTTCCTGC
GCCGGTTGCATTCGATTCCTGTTTGTAATTGTCCTTTTAACAGCGATCGCGTATTTCGTCTCGCTCAGGC
GCAATCACGAATGAATAACGGTTTGGTTGATGCGAGTGATTTTGATGACGAGCGTAATGGCTGGCCTGTT
GAACAAGTCTGGAAAGAAATGCATAAACTTTTGCCATTCTCACCGGATTCAGTCGTCACTCATGGTGATT
TCTCACTTGATAACCTTATTTTTGACGAGGGGAAATTAATAGGTTGTATTGATGTTGGACGAGTCGGAAT
CGCAGACCGATACCAGGATCTTGCCATCCTATGGAACTGCCTCGGTGAGTTTTCTCCTTCATTACAGAAA
CGGCTTTTTCAAAAATATGGTATTGATAATCCTGATATGAATAAATTGCAGTTTCATTTGATGCTCGATG
AGTTTTTCTAATCAGAATTGGTTAATTGGTTGTAACACTGGCAGAGCATTACGCTGACTTGACGGGACGG
CGCAAGCTCATGACCAAAATCCCTTAACGTGAGTTACGCGTCGTTCCACTGAGCGTCAGACCCCGTAGAA
AAGATCAAAGGATCTTCTTGAGATCCTTTTTTTCTGCGCGTAATCTGCTGCTTGCAAACAAAAAAACCAC
CGCTACCAGCGGTGGTTTGTTTGCCGGATCAAGAGCTACCAACTCTTTTTCCGAAGGTAACTGGCTTCAG
CAGAGCGCAGATACCAAATACTGTCCTTCTAGTGTAGCCGTAGTTAGGCCACCACTTCAAGAACTCTGTA
GCACCGCCTACATACCTCGCTCTGCTAATCCTGTTACCAGTGGCTGCTGCCAGTGGCGATAAGTCGTGTC
TTACCGGGTTGGACTCAAGACGATAGTTACCGGATAAGGCGCAGCGGTCGGGCTGAACGGGGGGTTCGTG
CACACAGCCCAGCTTGGAGCGAACGACCTACACCGAACTGAGATACCTACAGCGTGAGCATTGAGAAAGC
GCCACGCTTCCCGAAGGGAGAAAGGCGGACAGGTATCCGGTAAGCGGCAGGGTCGGAACAGGAGAGCGCA
CGAGGGAGCTTCCAGGGGGAAACGCCTGGTATCTTTATAGTCCTGTCGGGTTTCGCCACCTCTGACTTGA
GCGTCGATTTTTGTGATGCTCGTCAGGGGGGCGGAGCCTATGGAAAAACGCCAGCAACGCGGCCTTTTTA
CGGTTCCTGGCCTTTTGCTGGCCTTTTGCTCACATGTT
Features (pLannotate 1.2.2; 11 found; start..end, strand, type, name):
    121..213     +  CDS            lacI (fragment): lac repressor; lacI; The lac repressor binds to the lac operator to inhibit transcription in E. coli. This inhibition can be relieved by adding lactose or isopropyl-β-D-thiogalactopyranoside (IPTG).
    268..295     -  terminator     rrnB T2 terminator: transcription terminator T2 from the E. coli rrnB gene
    427..470     +  terminator     rrnB T1 terminator: Escherichia coli rrnB; transcription terminator T1 from the E. coli rrnB gene
    517..553     -  CDS            lacZα (fragment): LacZα fragment of β-galactosidase; lacZ fragment
    624..748     -  protein_bind   attR2: mutant version of attR; recombination site for the Gateway® LR reaction LR Clonase™
    750..1352    +  CDS            Rab9b: RAB9B_MOUSE - Experimental evidence at protein level: Swiss-Prot protein existence level 1. Involved in the transport of proteins between the endosomes and the trans Golgi network. From Mus musculus (Mouse).
   1367..1387    -  protein_bind   attB3: mutant version of attB; core recombination site for the Gateway® BP reaction BP Clonase™
   1378..1463    -  protein_bind   attL1 (fragment): mutant version of attL; recombination site for the Gateway® LR reaction LR Clonase™
   1500..1518    -  promoter       T7 promoter: promoter for bacteriophage T7 RNA polymerase
   1652..2461    +  CDS            KanR: aminoglycoside phosphotransferase; aph(3')-Ia; confers resistance to kanamycin in bacteria or G418 (Geneticin®) in eukaryotes
   2608..3196    +  rep_origin     ori: high-copy-number ColE1/pMB1/pBR322/pUC origin of replication
