>Addgene plasmid #109728 | p3E-rab9b | addgene full sequence | sequence record 224047 | Addgene NGS Result
GTTCAACTTTCTTGTACAAAGTGGTGAGTGGGAAGAGCCTCTTGCTGAAGGTCATTCTTCTGGGGGATGG
CGGCGTGGGCAAAAGCTCCCTCATGAACCGATATGTGACGGACCGCTTCGACTCGCAGTCTTTCCATACC
ATCGGTGTCGAATTCCTTAACCGCGACCTCGAAATCGATGGTCGGCTGGTCACCCTACAGATCTGGGACA
CGGCAGGCCAGGAGCGATTCAAGAGCCTGCGCACACCTTTTTACCGTGGTGCAGATTGCTGTCTGCTCAC
GTTCGCAGTGGATGACCTGCAGAGCTTCCAGAATCTGGGCTGCTGGAAAAAGGAGTTCATGTATTATTCA
GATGTACGAGACCCGGAGCGCTTCCCCTTTGTAGTGCTGGGAAACAAGGTAGACAAGGAAGAGCGTGAGG
TCGGTGAGGATGAGGCCAGGGCCTGGTGTGAAGAAAATGGCTGCTGTCCGTACTTTGAAACCAGTGCAAA
GGACGACACAAATGTGGGGGCTGCTTTCGAAGCCGCTGTTCGGGAGGTTCTGGCTAGCGAGGACCCCATT
GACCACACCTTGCTGAGCAGTTCCATCGATCTCCATGGAAACCGTAAAGTGACCCGCTCGTCCTGCTGTT
GAGGTGCCTCTAACAACTTTATTATACAAAGTTGGCATTATAAAAAAGCATTGCTTATCAATTTGTTGCA
ACGAACAGGTCACTATCAGTCAAAATAAAATCATTATTTGGAGCTCCATGGTAGCGTTAACGCGGCCGCG
ATATCCCCTATAGTGAGTCGTATTACATGGTCATAGCTGTTTCCTGGCAGCTCTGGCCCGTGTCTCAAAA
TCTCTGATGTTACATTGCACAAGATAAAAATATATCATCATGAACAATAAAACTGTCTGCTTACATAAAC
AGTAATACAAGGGGTGTTATGAGCCATATTCAACGGGAAACGTCGAGGCCGCGATTAAATTCCAACATGG
ATGCTGATTTATATGGGTATAAATGGGCTCGCGATAATGTCGGGCAATCAGGTGCGACAATCTATCGCTT
GTATGGGAAGCCCGATGCGCCAGAGTTGTTTCTGAAACATGGCAAAGGTAGCGTTGCCAATGATGTTACA
GATGAGATGGTCAGACTAAACTGGCTGACGGAATTTATGCCTCTTCCGACCATCAAGCATTTTATCCGTA
CTCCTGATGATGCATGGTTACTCACCACTGCGATCCCCGGAAAAACAGCATTCCAGGTATTAGAAGAATA
TCCTGATTCAGGTGAAAATATTGTTGATGCGCTGGCAGTGTTCCTGCGCCGGTTGCATTCGATTCCTGTT
TGTAATTGTCCTTTTAACAGCGATCGCGTATTTCGTCTCGCTCAGGCGCAATCACGAATGAATAACGGTT
TGGTTGATGCGAGTGATTTTGATGACGAGCGTAATGGCTGGCCTGTTGAACAAGTCTGGAAAGAAATGCA
TAAACTTTTGCCATTCTCACCGGATTCAGTCGTCACTCATGGTGATTTCTCACTTGATAACCTTATTTTT
GACGAGGGGAAATTAATAGGTTGTATTGATGTTGGACGAGTCGGAATCGCAGACCGATACCAGGATCTTG
CCATCCTATGGAACTGCCTCGGTGAGTTTTCTCCTTCATTACAGAAACGGCTTTTTCAAAAATATGGTAT
TGATAATCCTGATATGAATAAATTGCAGTTTCATTTGATGCTCGATGAGTTTTTCTAATCAGAATTGGTT
AATTGGTTGTAACACTGGCAGAGCATTACGCTGACTTGACGGGACGGCGCAAGCTCATGACCAAAATCCC
TTAACGTGAGTTACGCGTCGTTCCACTGAGCGTCAGACCCCGTAGAAAAGATCAAAGGATCTTCTTGAGA
TCCTTTTTTTCTGCGCGTAATCTGCTGCTTGCAAACAAAAAAACCACCGCTACCAGCGGTGGTTTGTTTG
CCGGATCAAGAGCTACCAACTCTTTTTCCGAAGGTAACTGGCTTCAGCAGAGCGCAGATACCAAATACTG
TTCTTCTAGTGTAGCCGTAGTTAGGCCACCACTTCAAGAACTCTGTAGCACCGCCTACATACCTCGCTCT
GCTAATCCTGTTACCAGTGGCTGCTGCCAGTGGCGATAAGTCGTGTCTTACCGGGTTGGACTCAAGACGA
TAGTTACCGGATAAGGCGCAGCGGTCGGGCTGAACGGGGGGTTCGTGCACACAGCCCAGCTTGGAGCGAA
CGACCTACACCGAACTGAGATACCTACAGCGTGAGCTATGAGAAAGCGCCACGCTTCCCGAAGGGAGAAA
GGCGGACAGGTATCCGGTAAGCGGCAGGGTCGGAACAGGAGAGCGCACGAGGGAGCTTCCAGGGGGAAAC
GCCTGGTATCTTTATAGTCCTGTCGGGTTTCGCCACCTCTGACTTGAGCGTCGATTTTTGTGATGCTCGT
CAGGGGGGCGGAGCCTATGGAAAAACGCCAGCAACGCGGCCTTTTTACGGTTCCTGGCCTTTTGCTGGCC
TTTTGCTCACATGTTCTTTCCTGCGTTATCCCCTGATTCTGTGGATAACCGTATTACCGCCTTTGAGTGA
GCTGATACCGCTCGCCGCAGCCGAACGACCGAGCGCAGCGAGTCAGTGAGCGAGGAAGCGGAAGAGCGCC
CAATACGCAAACCGCCTCTCCCCGCGCGTTGGCCGATTCATTAATGCAGCTGGCACGACAGGTTTCCCGA
CTGGAAAGCGGGCAGTGAGCGCAACGCAATTAATACGCGTACCGCTAGCCAGGAAGAGTTTGTAGAAACG
CAAAAAGGCCATCCGTCAGGATGGCCTTCTGCTTAGTTTGATGCCTGGCAGTTTATGGCGGGCGTCCTGC
CCGCCACCCTCCGGGCCGTTGCTTCACAACGTTCAAATCCGCTCCCGGCGGATTTGTCCTACTCAGGAGA
GCGTTCACCGACAAACAACAGATAAAACGAAAGGCCCAGTCTTCCGACTGAGCCTTTCGTTTTATTTGAT
GCCTGGCAGTTCCCTACTCTCGCGTTAACGCTAGCATGGATGTTTTCCCAGTCACGACGTTGTAAAACGA
CGGCCAGTCTTAAGCTCGGGCCCTGCAGCTCTAGAGCTCGAATTCTACAGGTCACTAATACCATCTAAGT
AGTTGGTTCATAGTGACTGCATATGTTGTGTTTTACAGTATTATGTAGTCTGTTTTTTATGCAAAATCTA
ATTTAATATATTGATATTTATATCATTTTACGTTTCTC
Features (pLannotate 1.2.2; 11 found; start..end, strand, type, name):
     27..629     +  CDS            Rab9b: RAB9B_MOUSE - Experimental evidence at protein level: Swiss-Prot protein existence level 1. Involved in the transport of proteins between the endosomes and the trans Golgi network. From Mus musculus (Mouse).
    644..664     -  protein_bind   attB3: mutant version of attB; core recombination site for the Gateway® BP reaction BP Clonase™
    655..740     -  protein_bind   attL1 (fragment): mutant version of attL; recombination site for the Gateway® LR reaction LR Clonase™
    777..795     -  promoter       T7 promoter: promoter for bacteriophage T7 RNA polymerase
    929..1738    +  CDS            KanR: aminoglycoside phosphotransferase; aph(3')-Ia; confers resistance to kanamycin in bacteria or G418 (Geneticin®) in eukaryotes
   1885..2473    +  rep_origin     ori: high-copy-number ColE1/pMB1/pBR322/pUC origin of replication
   2656..2748    +  CDS            lacI (fragment): lac repressor; lacI; The lac repressor binds to the lac operator to inhibit transcription in E. coli. This inhibition can be relieved by adding lactose or isopropyl-β-D-thiogalactopyranoside (IPTG).
   2803..2830    -  terminator     rrnB T2 terminator: transcription terminator T2 from the E. coli rrnB gene
   2962..3005    +  terminator     rrnB T1 terminator: Escherichia coli rrnB; transcription terminator T1 from the E. coli rrnB gene
   3052..3088    -  CDS            lacZα (fragment): LacZα fragment of β-galactosidase; lacZ fragment
   3159..25      -  protein_bind   attR2 (across the origin): mutant version of attR; recombination site for the Gateway® LR reaction LR Clonase™
