[The description below was written by a language model from this plasmid's Addgene catalogue record and pLannotate feature annotations shown in this document.]
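Description:
p3E-rab9b is a 3' entry clone for the multisite Gateway system, built by BP recombination of the zebrafish (Danio rerio) rab9b coding sequence into the pDONR P2R-P3 donor backbone. It is a small (about 3.3 kb) bacterial plasmid propagated at high copy from a ColE1/pUC-type origin and selected with kanamycin through an aminoglycoside phosphotransferase gene. The backbone also carries the rrnB T1 and T2 transcription terminators, which insulate the cloning site from read-through transcription, a T7 promoter next to the recombination region, and short lacI and lacZα remnants that have no functional role here.

The payload is a roughly 600 bp open reading frame. The automated annotation labels it by similarity to mouse Rab9b, a small GTPase involved in trafficking between endosomes and the trans-Golgi network, but the catalogue entry identifies it as the zebrafish orthologue. It is flanked by Gateway recombination sites: an attR2 site upstream and, downstream, a site the annotation tool calls an attB3 core plus an attL fragment, which fits the attL3 site expected in a 3' entry clone. The plasmid has no eukaryotic promoter or polyadenylation signal annotated, so it is not an expression vector in its own right. Instead, it is combined in an LR reaction with a 5' entry clone supplying a promoter, a middle entry clone (typically a fluorescent protein or other tag) and a destination vector. This places rab9b in the 3' position, so the Rab protein is presumably fused at its N-terminus to the middle element. The two sequence records (depositor and sequencing result) show the same features, differing only in start coordinate. The associated work used such constructs for in vivo cell biological screening in zebrafish.
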