Addgene plasmid #109728: p3E-rab9b
Purpose: Multisite gateway vector for 3' tagging with rab9b
Depositing lab: Rob Parton. Depositing organization: University of Queensland, Institute for Molecular Bioscience. Publication: In vivo cell biological screening identifies an endocytic capture mechanism for T-tubule formation. Hall TE, Martel N, Ariotti N, Xiong Z, Lo HP, Ferguson C, Rae J, Lim YW, Parton RG. Nat Commun. 2020 Jul 24;11(1):3711. doi: 10.1038/s41467-020-17486-w. PubMed 32709891.
Backbone
  Vector backbone: pDONR p2R-p3
  Vector type: Zebrafish plasmids
Growth in bacteria
  Bacterial resistance: Kanamycin, 50 μg/mL
  Growth temperature: 37°C
  Growth strain: DH5alpha
  Copy number: High Copy
Gene/Insert
  Gene/Insert name: rab9b
  Species: D. rerio (zebrafish)
  Entrez Gene: rab9b (a.k.a. si:dkey-169h1.8)
  Cloning method: Gateway Cloning
Terms and licenses: Academic/Nonprofit Terms; Industry Terms: Not Available to Industry
How to cite: p3E-rab9b was a gift from Rob Parton (Addgene plasmid # 109728 ; http://n2t.net/addgene:109728 ; RRID:Addgene_109728)
